>Addgene plasmid #18697 | paGFP | depositor full sequence | sequence record 8826 | Author sequence
TTCGAGCTCGCCCGACATTGATTATTGACTAGTTATTAATAGTAATCAATTACGGGGTCATTAGTTCATA
GCCCATATATGGAGTTCCGCGTTACATAACTTACGGTAAATGGCCCGCCTGGCTGACCGCCCAACGACCC
CCGCCCATTGACGTCAATAATGACGTATGTTCCCATAGTAACGCCAATAGGGACTTTCCATTGACGTCAA
TGGGTGGAGTATTTACGGTAAACTGCCCACTTGGCAGTACATCAAGTGTATCATATGCCAAGTACGCCCC
CTATTGACGTCAATGACGGTAAATGGCCCGCCTGGCATTATGCCCAGTACATGACCTTATGGGACTTTCC
TACTTGGCAGTACATCTACGTATTAGTCATCGCTATTACCATGGTGATGCGGTTTTGGCAGTACATCAAT
GGGCGTGGATAGCGGTTTGACTCACGGGGATTTCCAAGTCTCCACCCCATTGACGTCAATGGGAGTTTGT
TTTGGCACCAAAATCAACGGGACTTTCCAAAATGTCGTAACAACTCCGCCCCATTGACGCAAATGGGCGG
TAGGCGTGTACGGTGGGAGGTCTATATAAGCAGAGCTCGTTTAGTGAACCGTCAGATCGCCTGGAGACGC
CATCCACGCTGTTTTGACCTCCATAGAAGACACCGGGACCGATCCAGCCTCCGCGGCCGGGAACGGTGCA
TTGGAACGCGGATTCCCCGTGCCAAGAGTGACGTAAGTACCGCCTATAGAGTCTATAGGCCCACCCCCTT
GGCTTCGTTAGAACGCGGCTACAATTAATACATAACCTTATGTATCATACACATACGATTTAGGTGACAC
TATAGAATAACATCCACTTTGCCTTTCTCTCCACAGGTGTCCACTCCCAGGTCCAACTGCACCTCGGTTC
TATCGATTGAATTCGTACCGGTCGCCACCATGGTGAGCAAGGGCGAGGAGCTGTTCACCGGGGTGGTGCC
CATCCTGGTCGAGCTGGACGGCGACGTAAACGGCCACAAGTTCAGCGTGTCCGGCGAGGGCGAGGGCGAT
GCCACCTACGGCAAGCTGACCCTGAAGTTCATCTGCACCACCGGCAAGCTGCCCGTGCCCTGGCCCACCC
TCGTGACCACCTTCAGCTACGGCGTGCAGTGCTTCAGCCGCTACCCCGACCACATGAAGCAGCACGACTT
CTTCAAGTCCGCCATGCCCGAAGGCTACGTCCAGGAGCGCACCATCTTCTTCAAGGACGACGGCAACTAC
AAGACCCGCGCCGAGGTGAAGTTCGAGGGCGACACCCTGGTGAACCGCATCGAGCTGAAGGGCATCGACT
TCAAGGAGGACGGCAACATCCTGGGGCACAAGCTGGAGTACAACTACAACAGCCACAACGTCTATATCAT
GGCCGACAAGCAGAAGAACGGCATCAAGGCCAACTTCAAGATCCGCCACAACATCGAGGACGGCAGCGTG
CAGCTCGCCGACCACTACCAGCAGAACACCCCCATCGGCGACGGCCCCGTGCTGCTGCCCGACAACCACT
ACCTGAGCCACCAGTCCAAGCTGAGCAAAGACCCCAACGAGAAGCGCGATCACATGGTCCTGCTGGAGTT
CGTGACCGCCGCCGGGATCACTCTCGGCATGGACGAGCTGTACAAGTAATCCTCTAGAGTCGACCTGCAG
AAGCTTGGCCGCCATGGCCCAACTTGTTTATTGCAGCTTATAATGGTTACAAATAAAGCAATAGCATCAC
AAATTTCACAAATAAAGCATTTTTTTCACTGCATTCTAGTTGTGGTTTGTCCAAACTCATCAATGTATCT
TATCATGTCTGGATCGATCGGGAATTAATTCGGCGCAGCACCATGGCCTGAAATAACCTCTGAAAGAGGA
ACTTGGTTAGGTACCTTCTGAGGCGGAAAGAACCAGCTGTGGAATGTGTGTCAGTTAGGGTGTGGAAAGT
CCCCAGGCTCCCCAGCAGGCAGAAGTATGCAAAGCATGCATCTCAATTAGTCAGCAACCAGGTGTGGAAA
GTCCCCAGGCTCCCCAGCAGGCAGAAGTATGCAAAGCATGCATCTCAATTAGTCAGCAACCATAGTCCCG
CCCCTAACTCCGCCCATCCCGCCCCTAACTCCGCCCAGTTCCGCCCATTCTCCGCCCCATGGCTGACTAA
TTTTTTTTATTTATGCAGAGGCCGAGGCCGCCTCGGCCTCTGAGCTATTCCAGAAGTAGTGAGGAGGCTT
TTTTGGAGGCCTAGGCTTTTGCAAAAAGCTGTTAACAGCTTGGCACTGGCCGTCGTTTTACAACGTCGTG
ACTGGGAAAACCCTGGCGTTACCCAACTTAATCGCCTTGCAGCACATCCCCCCTTCGCCAGCTGGCGTAA
TAGCGAAGAGGCCCGCACCGATCGCCCTTCCCAACAGTTGCGTAGCCTGAATGGCGAATGGCGCCTGATG
CGGTATTTTCTCCTTACGCATCTGTGCGGTATTTCACACCGCATA
[142 nt withheld, positions 2496-2637]
C
[141 nt withheld, positions 2639-2779]
CCTTTGACGTTGGAGTCCACGTTCTTT
[37 nt withheld, positions 2807-2843]
ACCCTATCTCGGGCTATTCTTTTGATTTATAAGGGATTTTGCCGATTTCGGCCTATTGGTTAAAAAATGA
GCTGATTTAACAAAAATTTAACGCGAATTTTAACAAAATATTAACGTTTACAATTTTATGGTGCACTCTC
AGTACAATCTGCTCTGATGCCGCATAGTTAAGCCAACTCCGCTATCGCTACGTGACTGGGTCATGGCTGC
GCCCCGACACCCGCCAACACCCGCTGACGCGCCCTGACGGGCTTGTCTGCTCCCGGCATCCGCTTACAGA
CAAGCTGTGACCGTCTCCGGGAGCTGCATGTGTCAGAGGTTTTCACCGTCATCACCGAAACGCGCGAGGC
AGTATTCTTGAAGACGAAAGGGCCTCGTGATACGCCTATTTTTATAGGTTAATGTCATGATAATAATGGT
TTCTTAGACGTCAGGTGGCACTTTTCGGGGAAATGTGCGCGGAACCCCTATTTGTTTATTTTTCTAAATA
CATTCAAATATGTATCCGCTCATGAGACAATAACCCTGATAAATGCTTCAATAATATTGAAAAAGGAAGA
GTATGAGTATTCAACATTTCCGTGTCGCCCTTATTCCCTTTTTTGCGGCATTTTGCCTTCCTGTTTTTGC
TCACCCAGAAACGCTGGTGAAAGTAAAAGATGCTGAAGATCAGTTGGGTGCACGAGTGGGTTACATCGAA
CTGGATCTCAACAGCGGTAAGATCCTTGAGAGTTTTCGCCCCGAAGAACGTTTTCCAATGATGAGCACTT
TTAAAGTTCTGCTATGTGGCGCGGTATTATCCCGTGATGACGCCGGGCAAGAGCAACTCGGTCGCCGCAT
ACACTATTCTCAGAATGACTTGGTTGAGTACTCACCAGTCACAGAAAAGCATCTTACGGATGGCATGACA
GTAAGAGAATTATGCAGTGCTGCCATAACCATGAGTGATAACACTGCGGCCAACTTACTTCTGACAACGA
TCGGAGGACCGAAGGAGCTAACCGCTTTTTTGCACAACATGGGGGATCATGTAACTCGCCTTGATCGTTG
GGAACCGGAGCTGAATGAAGCCATACCAAACGACGAGCGTGACACCACGATGCCAGCAGCAATGGCAACA
ACGTTGCGCAAACTATTAACTGGCGAACTACTTACTCTAGCTTCCCGGCAACAATTAATAGACTGGATGG
AGGCGGATAAAGTTGCAGGACCACTTCTGCGCTCGGCCCTTCCGGCTGGCTGGTTTATTGCTGATAAATC
TGGAGCCGGTGAGCGTGGGTCTCGCGGTATCATTGCAGCACTGGGGCCAGATGGTAAGCCCTCCCGTATC
GTAGTTATCTACACGACGGGGAGTCAGGCAACTATGGATGAACGAAATAGACAGATCGCTGAGATAGGTG
CCTCACTGATTAAGCATTGGTAACTGTCAGACCAAGTTTACTCATATATACTTTAGATTGATTTAAAACT
TCATTTTTAATTTAAAAGGATCTAGGTGAAGATCCTTTTTGATAATCTCATGACCAAAATCCCTTAACGT
GAGTTTTCGTTCCACTGAGCGTCAGACCCCGTAGAAAAGATCAAAGGATCTTCTTGAGATCCTTTTTTTC
TGCGCGTAATCTGCTGCTTGCAAACAAAAAAACCACCGCTACCAGCGGTGGTTTGTTTGCCGGATCAAGA
GCTACCAACTCTTTTTCCGAAGGTAACTGGCTTCAGCAGAGCGCAGATACCAAATACTGTCCTTCTAGTG
TAGCCGTAGTTAGGCCACCACTTCAAGAACTCTGTAGCACCGCCTACATACCTCGCTCTGCTAATCCTGT
TACCAGTGGCTGCTGCCAGTGGCGATAAGTCGTGTCTTACCGGGTTGGACTCAAGACGATAGTTACCGGA
TAAGGCGCAGCGGTCGGGCTGAACGGGGGGTTCGTGCACACAGCCCAGCTTGGAGCGAACGACCTACACC
GAACTGAGATACCTACAGCGTGAGCATTGAGAAAGCGCCACGCTTCCCGAAGGGAGAAAGGCGGACAGGT
ATCCGGTAAGCGGCAGGGTCGGAACAGGAGAGCGCACGAGGGAGCTTCCAGGGGGAAACGCCTGGTATCT
TTATAGTCCTGTCGGGTTTCGCCACCTCTGACTTGAGCGTCGATTTTTGTGATGCTCGTCAGGGGGGCGG
AGCCTATGGAAAAACGCCAGCAACGCGGCCTTTTTACGGTTCCTGGCCTTTTGCTGGCCTTTTGCTCACA
TGTTCTTTCCTGCGTTATCCCCTGATTCTGTGGATAACCGTATTACCGCCTTTGAGTGAGCTGATACCGC
TCGCCGCAGCCGAACGACCGAGCGCAGCGAGTCAGTGAGCGAGGAAGCGGAAGAGCGCCCAATACGCAAA
CCGCCTCTCCCCGCGCGTTGGCCGATTCATTAATCCAGCTGGCACGACAGGTTTCCCGACTGGAAAGCGG
GCAGTGAGCGCAACGCAATTAATGTGAGTTACCTCACTCATTAGGCACCCCAGGCTTTACACTTTATGCT
TCCGGCTCGTATGTTGTGTGGAATTGTGAGCGGATAACAATTTCACACAGGAAACAGCTATGACCATGAT
TACGAATTAA
Features (pLannotate 1.2.2; 20 found; start..end, strand, type, name):
     14..393     +  enhancer       CMV enhancer: human cytomegalovirus immediate early enhancer
    394..597     +  promoter       CMV promoter: human cytomegalovirus (CMV) immediate early promoter
    733..776     +  intron         CMV intron (fragment): modified intron A from human cytomegalovirus
    828..846     +  promoter       SP6 promoter: promoter for bacteriophage SP6 RNA polymerase
    850..887     +  CDS            IgH signal sequence (fragment): signal sequence from the mouse immunoglobulin heavy chain variable region
    940..1656    +  CDS            mPA-GFP: mPA-GFP is a fluorescent protein published in 2002, derived from Aequorea victoria. It is reported to be a monomer.
   1659..1680    +  misc_feature   MCS (fragment): pUC18/19 multiple cloning site
   1701..1835    +  polyA_signal   SV40 poly(A) signal: SV40 polyadenylation signal
   1908..2265    +  promoter       SV40 promoter: SV40 enhancer and early promoter
   2284..2438    +  CDS            lacZα (fragment): LacZα fragment of β-galactosidase; lacZ fragment
   2444..2495    -  misc_feature   bom (fragment): basis of mobility region from pBR322
   2514..2894    +  rep_origin     M13 ori (sequence partly withheld): M13 bacteriophage origin of replication; arrow indicates direction of (+) strand synthesis
   3156..3195    -  CDS            rop (fragment): Rop protein, which maintains plasmids at low copy number; rop
   3301..3405    +  promoter       AmpR promoter: bla
   3406..4266    +  CDS            AmpR: β-lactamase; bla; confers resistance to ampicillin, carbenicillin, and related antibiotics
   4437..5025    +  rep_origin     ori: high-copy-number ColE1/pMB1/pBR322/pUC origin of replication
   5208..5300    +  CDS            lacI (fragment): lac repressor; lacI; The lac repressor binds to the lac operator to inhibit transcription in E. coli. This inhibition can be relieved by adding lactose or isopropyl-β-D-thiogalactopyranoside (IPTG).
   5313..5334    +  protein_bind   CAP binding site: CAP binding activates transcription in the presence of cAMP. E. coli catabolite activator protein
   5349..5379    +  promoter       lac promoter: promoter for the E. coli lac operon
   5387..5403    +  protein_bind   lac operator: The lac repressor binds to the lac operator to inhibit transcription in E. coli. This inhibition can be relieved by adding lactose or isopropyl-β-D-thiogalactopyranoside (IPTG). lac repressor encoded by lacI
