[The description below was written by a language model from this plasmid's Addgene catalogue record and pLannotate feature annotations shown in this document.]
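Description:
paGFP is a mammalian expression plasmid built on the pRK5 backbone that drives expression of photoactivatable GFP, an Aequorea victoria GFP variant that is only weakly fluorescent until it is switched on by violet/UV-range light. The roughly 700 bp coding sequence carries the A206K mutation, which suppresses the weak dimerisation tendency of GFP, and the annotation accordingly identifies it as the monomeric form (mPA-GFP). It was inserted between EcoRI and XbaI sites, both of which remain intact. Transcription comes from the human cytomegalovirus immediate-early enhancer and promoter, followed by a short fragment of CMV intron A, and the transcript is terminated by an SV40 polyadenylation signal. An SP6 phage promoter lies just upstream of the insert and could in principle support in vitro transcription. The annotation also picks up a short fragment resembling an immunoglobulin heavy-chain signal sequence ahead of the coding region; it is a partial match separated from the fluorescent protein open reading frame, and the record gives no indication that the protein is meant to be secreted.

In bacteria the plasmid is maintained through a high-copy ColE1/pUC-type origin and selected with ampicillin via the β-lactamase gene. An M13 single-strand origin, an SV40 enhancer/early promoter region, and leftover lac elements (lacZα and lacI fragments, lac promoter and operator) are backbone remnants. No mammalian selection marker is annotated, so the construct suits transient transfection. The associated work examined signalling spread from single dendritic spines, consistent with use of paGFP as a freely diffusing, light-triggered tracer for measuring protein mobility and compartmentalisation in neurons, though the record does not state its specific role.
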