Addgene plasmid #18697: paGFP
Depositing lab: Karel Svoboda. Depositing organization: HHMI, Janelia Research Campus. Publication: The spread of Ras activity triggered by activation of a single dendritic spine. Harvey CD, Yasuda R, Zhong H, Svoboda K. Science. 2008 Jul 4. 321(5885):136-40. 10.1126/science.1159675 PubMed 18556515.
Backbone
  Vector backbone: pRK5
  Backbone size w/o insert (bp): 4700
  Vector type: Mammalian Expression
Growth in bacteria
  Bacterial resistance: Ampicillin, 100 μg/mL
  Growth temperature: 37°C
  Growth strain: DH5alpha
  Copy number: High Copy
Gene/Insert
  Gene/Insert name: photoactivatable GFP (alt name: paGFP)
  Insert size (bp): 700
  Mutation: A206K mutation
  Promoter: CMV
  Cloning method: Restriction Enzyme; 5′ cloning site EcoRI (not destroyed); 3′ cloning site XbaI (not destroyed)
  Sequencing primers: 5′ CMV-F; 3′ SV40pA-R
Resource information
  A portion of this plasmid was derived from a plasmid made by: J. Lippincott-Schwartz (paGFP)
Terms and licenses: Academic/Nonprofit Terms; Industry Terms: Not Available to Industry
How to cite: paGFP was a gift from Karel Svoboda (Addgene plasmid # 18697 ; http://n2t.net/addgene:18697 ; RRID:Addgene_18697)
