>Addgene plasmid #18697 | paGFP | addgene partial sequence | sequence record 24569 | CMV-F 5'-CGCAAATGGGCGGTAGGCGTG-3'
CNNGGGNNATTAGCAGAGCTGTTAGTGAACCGTCAGATCGCCTGGAGACGCCATCCACGCTGTTTTGACC
TCCATAGAAGACACCGGGACCGATCCAGCCTCCGCGGCCGGGAACGGTGCATTGGAACGCGGATTCCCCG
TGCCAAGAGTGACGTAAGTACCGCCTATAGAGTCTATAGGCCCACCCCCTTGGCTTCGTTAGAACGCGGC
TACAATTAATACATAACCTTATGTATCATACACATACGATTTAGGTGACACTATAGAATAACATCCACTT
TGCCTTTCTCTCCACAGGTGTCCACTCCCAGGTCCAACTGCACCTCGGTTCTATCGATTGAATTCGTACC
GGTCGCCACCATGGTGAGCAAGGGCGAGGAGCTGTTCACCGGGGTGGTGCCCATCCTGGTCGAGCTGGAC
GGCGACGTAAACGGCCACAAGTTCAGCGTGTCCGGCGAGGGCGAGGGCGATGCCACCTACGGCAAGCTGA
CCCTGAAGTTCATCTGCACCACCGGCAAGCTGCCCGTGCCCTGGCCCACCCTCGTGACCACCTTCAGCTA
CGGCGTGCAGTGCTTCAGCCGCTACCCCGACCACATGAAGCAGCACGACTTCTTCAAGTCCGCCATGCCC
GAAGGCTACGTCNAGGAGCGCACANTCTTNTTCTGGGACGAACGGCAACTACAAGACCCGCGCCGAGGTG
AAGTTCGAGGGCGACACCCTGGTGAACCGCATCGAGCTGAAGGGCATCGACTTCAAGGAGGACGGCAACA
TCCTGGGGCAAAGCTGANTANANTNCAAAANNCCAAACGTNTTTTNTGTGGACAACAAAAAAGACTCATC
NAGTTANTNCAGATCN
