>Addgene plasmid #18697 | paGFP | addgene partial sequence | sequence record 66833 | SV40pA-R 5'-GAAATTTGTGATGCTATTGC-3'
TTATAAGCTGCAATAAACAAGTTGGGCCATGGCGGCCAAGCTTCTGCAGGTCGACTCTAGAGGATTACTT
GTACAGCTCGTCCATGCCGAGAGTGATCCCGGCGGCGGTCACGAACTCCAGCAGGACCATGTGATCGCGC
TTCTCGTTGGGGTCTTTGCTCAGCTTGGACTGGTGGCTCAGGTAGTGGTTGTCGGGCAGCAGCACGGGGC
CGTCGCCGATGGGGGTGTTCTGCTGGTAGTGGTCGGCGAGCTGCACGCTGCCGTCCTCGATGTTGTGGCG
GATCTTGAAGTTGGCCTTGATGCCGTTCTTCTGCTTGTCGGCCATGATATAGACGTTGTGGCTGTTGTAG
TTGTACTCCAGCTTGTGCCCCAGGATGTTGCCGTCCTCCTTGAAGTCGATGCCCTTCAGCTCGATGCGGT
TCACCAGGGTGTCGCCCTCGAACTTCACCTCGGCGCGGGTCTTGTAGTTGCCGTCGTCCTTGAAGAAGAT
GGTGCGCTCCTGGACGTAGCCTTCGGGCATGGCGGACTTGAAGAAGTCGTGCTGCTTCATGTGGTCGGGG
TAGCGGCTGAAGCACTGCACGCCGTAGCTGAAGGTGGTCACGAGGGTGGGCCAGGGCACGGGCAGCTTGC
CGGTGGTGCAGATGAACTTCAGGGTCAGCTTGCCGTAGGTGGCATCGCCCTCGCCCTCGCCGGACACGCT
GAACTTGTGGCCGTTTACGTCGCCGTCCAGCTCGACCAGGATGGGCACCACCCCGGTGAACAGCTCCTCG
CCCTTGCTCACCATGGTGGCGACCGGTACGAATTCAATCGATAGAACCGAGGTGCAGTTGGACCTGGGAG
TGGACACCTGTGGAGAGAAAGGCAAAGTGGATGTTATTCTATAGTGTCACCTAAATCGTATGTGTATGAT
ACATAAGGTTATGTATTAATTGTAG
