>Addgene plasmid #18697 | paGFP | addgene partial sequence | sequence record 120943 | SV40pA-R 5'-GAAATTTGTGATGCTATTGC-3'
GTTGGGCCATGGCGGCCAAGCTTCTGCAGGTCGACTCTAGAGGATTACTTGTACAGCTCGTCCATGCCGA
GAGTGATCCCGGCGGCGGTCACGAACTCCAGCAGGACCATGTGATCGCGCTTCTCGTTGGGGTCTTTGCT
CAGCTTGGACTGGTGGCTCAGGTAGTGGTTGTCGGGCAGCAGCACGGGGCCGTCGCCGATGGGGGTGTTC
TGCTGGTAGTGGTCGGCGAGCTGCACGCTGCCGTCCTCGATGTTGTGGCGGATCTTGAAGTTGGCCTTGA
TGCCGTTCTTCTGCTTGTCGGCCATGATATAGACGTTGTGGCTGTTGTAGTTGTACTCCAGCTTGTGCCC
CAGGATGTTGCCGTCCTCCTTGAAGTCGATGCCCTTCAGCTCGATGCGGTTCACCAGGGTGTCGCCCTCG
AACTTCACCTCGGCGCGGGTCTTGTAGTTGCCGTCGTCCTTGAAGAAGATGGTGCGCTCCTGGACGTAGC
CTTCGGGCATGGCGGACTTGAAGAAGTCGTGCTGCTTCATGTGGTCGGGGTAGCGGCTGAAGCACTGCAC
GCCGTAGCTGAAGGTGGTCACGAGGGTGGGCCAGGGCACGGGCAGCTTGCCGGTGGTGCAGATGAACTTC
AGGGTCAGCTTGCCGTAGGTGGCATCGCCCTCGCCCTCGCCGGACACGCTGAACTTGTGGCCGTTTACGT
CGCCGTCCAGCTCGACCAGGATGGGCACCACCCCGGTGAACAGCTCCTCGCCCTTGCTCACCATGGTGGC
GACCGGTACGAATTC
